>Addgene plasmid #112930 | G13 sensor (Ga13_2) | depositor full sequence | sequence record 213006 | Full Sequence
TAGTTATTAATAGTAATCAATTACGGGGTCATTAGTTCATAGCCCATATATGGAGTTCCGCGTTACATAA
CTTACGGTAAATGGCCCGCCTGGCTGACCGCCCAACGACCCCCGCCCATTGACGTCAATAATGACGTATG
TTCCCATAGTAACGCCAATAGGGACTTTCCATTGACGTCAATGGGTGGAGTATTTACGGTAAACTGCCCA
CTTGGCAGTACATCAAGTGTATCATATGCCAAGTACGCCCCCTATTGACGTCAATGACGGTAAATGGCCC
GCCTGGCATTATGCCCAGTACATGACCTTATGGGACTTTCCTACTTGGCAGTACATCTACGTATTAGTCA
TCGCTATTACCATGGTGATGCGGTTTTGGCAGTACATCAATGGGCGTGGATAGCGGTTTGACTCACGGGG
ATTTCCAAGTCTCCACCCCATTGACGTCAATGGGAGTTTGTTTTGGCACCAAAATCAACGGGACTTTCCA
AAATGTCGTAACAACTCCGCCCCATTGACGCAAATGGGCGGTAGGCGTGTACGGTGGGAGGTCTATATAA
GCAGAGCTGGTTTAGTGAACCGTCAGATCCGCTAGCGCTACCGGTCGCCACCATGGGG
[1014 nt withheld, positions 619-1632]
GAGGGCAGAGGAAGTCTTCTAACATGCGGTGACGTGGAGGAGAATCCCGGCCCTACCGGTATGGACGGCG
GCGTGCAGCTCGCCGACCACTACCAGCAGAACACCCCCATCGGCGACGGCCCCGTGCTGCTGCCCGACAA
CCACTACCTGAGCTACCAGTCCGCCCTGAGCAAAGACCCCAACGAGAAGCGCGATCACATGGTCCTGCTG
GAGTTCGTGACCGCCGCCGGGATCACTCTCGGCATGGACGAGCTGTACAAGGGTGGCAGCGGTGGCATGG
TGAGCAAGGGCGAGGAGCTGTTCACCGGGGTGGTGCCCATCCTGGTCGAGCTGGACGGCGACGTAAACGG
CCACAAGTTCAGCGTGTCCGGCGAGGGCGAGGGCGATGCCACCTACGGCAAGCTGACCCTGAAGCTGATC
TGCACCACCGGCAAGCTGCCCGTGCCCTGGCCCACCCTCGTGACCACCCTGGGCTACGGCCTGCAGTGCT
TCGCCCGCTACCCCGACCACATGAAGCAGCACGACTTCTTCAAGTCCGCCATGCCCGAAGGCTACGTCCA
GGAGCGCACCATCTTCTTCAAGGACGACGGCAACTACAAGACCCGCGCCGAGGTGAAGTTCGAGGGCGAC
ACCCTGGTGAACCGCATCGAGCTGAAGGGCATCGACTTCAAGGAGGACGGCAACATCCTGGGGCACAAGC
TGGAGTACAACTACAACAGCCACAACGTCTATATCACCGCCGACAAGCAGAAGAACGGCATCAAGGCCAA
CTTCAAGATCCGCCACAACATCGAGTCCGGACTCAGATCT
[213 nt withheld, positions 2443-2655]
TAACCGCGGCGTACGAGGCCTGCATGCTCCGGACCTGCAGGTTCGAAGTCGACAGATCTCAATTGGGGCC
CCTATAGTGTCACCTAAATAATTCCGCCCCCCCCTCTCCCTCCCCCCCCCCTAACGTTACTGGCCGAAGC
CGCTTGGAATAAGGCCGGTGTGCGTTTGTCTATATGTTATTTTCCACCATATTGCCGTCTTTTGGCAATG
TGAGGGCCCGGAAACCTGGCCCTGTCTTCTTGACGAGCATTCCTAGGGGTCTTTCCCCTCTCGCCAAAGG
AATGCAAGGTCTGTTGAATGTCGTGAAGGAAGCAGTTCCTCTGGAAGCTTCTTGAAGACAAACAACGTCT
GTAGCGACCCTTTGCAGGCAGCGGAACCCCCCACCTGGCGACAGGTGCCTCTGCGGCCAAAAGCCACGTG
TATAAGATACACCTGCAAAGGCGGCACAACCCCAGTGCCACGTTGTGAGTTGGATAGTTGTGGAAAGAGT
CAAATGGCTCTCCTCAAGCGTATTCAACAAGGGGCTGAAGGATGCCCAGAAGGTACCCCATTGTATGGGA
TCTGATCTGGGGCCTCGGTGCACATGCTTTACATGTGTTTAGTCGAGGTTAAAAAAACGTCTAGGCCCCC
CGAACCACGGGGACGTGGTTTTCCTTTGAAAAACACGATGATAATATGGCGGACTTCCTGCCGTCGCGGT
CCGTGCTGTCCGTGTGCTTCCCCGGCTGCCTGCTGACGAGTGGCGAGGCCGAGCAGCAACGCAAGTCCAA
GGAGATCGACAAATGCCTGTCTCGGGAAAAGACCTATGTGAAGCGGCTGGTGAAGATCCTGCTGCTGGGC
GCGGGCGAGAGCGGCAAGTCCACCTTCCTGAAGCAGATGCGGATCATCCACGGGCAGGACTTCGACCAGC
GCGCGCGCGAGGAGTTCCGCCCCACCATCTACAGCAACGTGATCAAAGGTATGAGGGTGCTGGTTGATGC
TCGAGAGAAGCTTCATATTCCCTGGGGAGACAACTCAAACCAACAACATGGAGATAAGATGATGTCGTTT
GATACCCGGACCGGTTCTATGGTGAGCAAGGGCGAGGAGCTGTTCACCGGGGTGGTGCCCATCCTGGTCG
AGCTGGACGGCGACGTAAACGGCCACAAGTTCAGCGTGTCCGGCGAGGGCGAGGGCGATGCCACCTACGG
CAAGCTGACCCTGAAGTTCATCTGCACCACCGGCAAGCTGCCCGTGCCCTGGCCCACCCTCGTGACCACC
CTGTCCTGGGGCGTGCAGTGCTTCGCCCGCTACCCCGACCACATGAAGCAGCACGACTTCTTCAAGTCCG
CCATGCCCGAAGGCTACGTCCAGGAGCGCACCATCTTCTTCAAGGACGACGGCAACTACAAGACCCGCGC
CGAGGTGAAGTTCGAGGGCGACACCCTGGTGAACCGCATCGAGCTGAAGGGCATCGACTTCAAGGAGGAC
GGCAACATCCTGGGGCACAAGCTGGAGTACAACTACTTTAGCGACAACGTCTATATCACCGCCGACAAGC
AGAAGAACGGCATCAAGGCCAACTTCAAGATCCGCCACAACATCGAGGACGGCGGCGTGCAGCTCGCCGA
CCACTACCAGCAGAACACCCCCATCGGCGACGGCCCCGTGCTGCTGCCCGACAACCACTACCTGAGCACC
CAGTCCAAGCTGAGCAAAGACCCCAACGAGAAGCGCGATCACATGGTCCTGCTGGAGTTCGTGACCGCCG
CCGGGATCACCGGTGCCCCCATGGCAGCCCAAGGAATGGTGGAAACAAGGGTTTTCTTACAATATCTTCC
TGCTATAAGAGCATTATGGGCAGACAGCGGCATACAGAATGCCTATGACCGGCGTCGAGAATTTCAACTG
GGTGAATCTGTAAAATATTTCCTGGATAACTTGGATAAACTTGGAGAACCAGATTATATTCCATCACAAC
AAGATATTCTGCTTGCCAGAAGACCCACCAAAGGCATCCATGAATACGACTTTGAAATAAAAAATGTTCC
TTTCAAAATGGTTGATGTAGGTGGTCAGAGATCAGAAAGGAAACGTTGGTTTGAATGTTTCGACAGTGTG
ACATCAATACTTTTCCTTGTTTCCTCAAGTGAATTTGACCAGGTGCTTATGGAAGATCGACTGACCAATC
GCCTTACAGAGTCTCTGAACATTTTTGAAACAATCGTCAATAACCGGGTTTTCAGCAATGTCTCCATAAT
TCTGTTCTTAAACAAGACAGACTTGCTTGAGGAGAAGGTGCAAATTGTGAGCATCAAAGACTATTTCCTA
GAATTTGAAGGGGATCCCCACTGCTTAAGAGACGTCCAAAAATTCCTGGTGGAATGTTTCCGGAACAAAC
GCCGGGACCAGCAACAGAAGCCCTTATACCACCACTTCACCACTGCTATCAACACGGAGAACATCCGCCT
TGTTTTCCGTGACGTGAAGGATACTATTCTGCATGACAACCTCAAGCAGCTTATGCTACAGTGATCTAGA
GGGCCGCGACTCTAGATCATAATCAGCCATACCACATTTGTAGAGGTTTTACTTGCTTTAAAAAACCTCC
CACACCTCCCCCTGAACCTGAAACATAAAATGAATGCAATTGTTGTTGTTAACTTGTTTATTGCAGCTTA
TAATGGTTACAAATAAAGCAATAGCATCACAAATTTCACAAATAAAGCATTTTTTTCACTGCATTCTAGT
TGTGGTTTGTCCAAACTCATCAATGTATCTTAAGGCGTAAATTGTAAGCGTTAATATTTTGTTAAAATTC
GCGTTAAATTTTTGTTAAATCAGCTCATTTTTTAACCAATAGGCCGAAATCGGCAAAATCCCTTATAAAT
CAAAAGAATAGACCGAGATAGGGT
[37 nt withheld, positions 5550-5586]
AAAGAACGTGGACTCCAACGTCAAAGG
[49 nt withheld, positions 5614-5662]
T
[91 nt withheld, positions 5664-5754]
G
[124 nt withheld, positions 5756-5879]
CAGGTGGCACTTTTCGGGGAAATGTGCGCGGAACCCCTATTTGTTTATTTTTCTAAATACATTCAAATAT
GTATCCGCTCATGAGACAATAACCCTGATAAATGCTTCAATAATATTGAAAAAGGAAGAGTCCTGAGGCG
GAAAGAACCAGCTGTGGAATGTGTGTCAGTTAGGGTGTGGAAAGTCCCCAGGCTCCCCAGCAGGCAGAAG
TATGCAAAGCATGCATCTCAATTAGTCAGCAACCAGGTGTGGAAAGTCCCCAGGCTCCCCAGCAGGCAGA
AGTATGCAAAGCATGCATCTCAATTAGTCAGCAACCATAGTCCCGCCCCTAACTCCGCCCATCCCGCCCC
TAACTCCGCCCAGTTCCGCCCATTCTCCGCCCCATGGCTGACTAATTTTTTTTATTTATGCAGAGGCCGA
GGCCGCCTCGGCCTCTGAGCTATTCCAGAAGTAGTGAGGAGGCTTTTTTGGAGGCCTAGGCTTTTGCAAA
GATCGATCAAGAGACAGGATGAGGATCGTTTCGCATGATTGAACAAGATGGATTGCACGCAGGTTCTCCG
GCCGCTTGGGTGGAGAGGCTATTCGGCTATGACTGGGCACAACAGACAATCGGCTGCTCTGATGCCGCCG
TGTTCCGGCTGTCAGCGCAGGGGCGCCCGGTTCTTTTTGTCAAGACCGACCTGTCCGGTGCCCTGAATGA
ACTGCAAGACGAGGCAGCGCGGCTATCGTGGCTGGCCACGACGGGCGTTCCTTGCGCAGCTGTGCTCGAC
GTTGTCACTGAAGCGGGAAGGGACTGGCTGCTATTGGGCGAAGTGCCGGGGCAGGATCTCCTGTCATCTC
ACCTTGCTCCTGCCGAGAAAGTATCCATCATGGCTGATGCAATGCGGCGGCTGCATACGCTTGATCCGGC
TACCTGCCCATTCGACCACCAAGCGAAACATCGCATCGAGCGAGCACGTACTCGGATGGAAGCCGGTCTT
GTCGATCAGGATGATCTGGACGAAGAGCATCAGGGGCTCGCGCCAGCCGAACTGTTCGCCAGGCTCAAGG
CGAGCATGCCCGACGGCGAGGATCTCGTCGTGACCCATGGCGATGCCTGCTTGCCGAATATCATGGTGGA
AAATGGCCGCTTTTCTGGATTCATCGACTGTGGCCGGCTGGGTGTGGCGGACCGCTATCAGGACATAGCG
TTGGCTACCCGTGATATTGCTGAAGAGCTTGGCGGCGAATGGGCTGACCGCTTCCTCGTGCTTTACGGTA
TCGCCGCTCCCGATTCGCAGCGCATCGCCTTCTATCGCCTTCTTGACGAGTTCTTCTGAGCGGGACTCTG
GGGTTCGAAATGACCGACCAAGCGACGCCCAACCTGCCATCACGAGATTTCGATTCCACCGCCGCCTTCT
ATGAAAGGTTGGGCTTCGGAATCGTTTTCCGGGACGCCGGCTGGATGATCCTCCAGCGCGGGGATCTCAT
GCTGGAGTTCTTCGCCCACCCTAGGGGGAGGCTAACTGAAACACGGAAGGAGACAATACCGGAAGGAACC
CGCGCTATGACGGCAATAAAAAGACAGAATAAAACGCACGGTGTTGGGTCGTTTGTTCATAAACGCGGGG
TTCGGTCCCAGGGCTGGCACTCTGTCGATACCCCACCGAGACCCCATTGGGGCCAATACGCCCGCGTTTC
TTCCTTTTCCCCACCCCACCCCCCAAGTTCGGGTGAAGGCCCAGGGCTCGCAGCCAACGTCGGGGCGGCA
GGCCCTGCCATAGCCTCAGGTTACTCATATATACTTTAGATTGATTTAAAACTTCATTTTTAATTTAAAA
GGATCTAGGTGAAGATCCTTTTTGATAATCTCATGACCAAAATCCCTTAACGTGAGTTTTCGTTCCACTG
AGCGTCAGACCCCGTAGAAAAGATCAAAGGATCTTCTTGAGATCCTTTTTTTCTGCGCGTAATCTGCTGC
TTGCAAACAAAAAAACCACCGCTACCAGCGGTGGTTTGTTTGCCGGATCAAGAGCTACCAACTCTTTTTC
CGAAGGTAACTGGCTTCAGCAGAGCGCAGATACCAAATACTGTCCTTCTAGTGTAGCCGTAGTTAGGCCA
CCACTTCAAGAACTCTGTAGCACCGCCTACATACCTCGCTCTGCTAATCCTGTTACCAGTGGCTGCTGCC
AGTGGCGATAAGTCGTGTCTTACCGGGTTGGACTCAAGACGATAGTTACCGGATAAGGCGCAGCGGTCGG
GCTGAACGGGGGGTTCGTGCACACAGCCCAGCTTGGAGCGAACGACCTACACCGAACTGAGATACCTACA
GCGTGAGCTATGAGAAAGCGCCACGCTTCCCGAAGGGAGAAAGGCGGACAGGTATCCGGTAAGCGGCAGG
GTCGGAACAGGAGAGCGCACGAGGGAGCTTCCAGGGGGAAACGCCTGGTATCTTTATAGTCCTGTCGGGT
TTCGCCACCTCTGACTTGAGCGTCGATTTTTGTGATGCTCGTCAGGGGGGCGGAGCCTATGGAAAAACGC
CAGCAACGCGGCCTTTTTACGGTTCCTGGCCTTTTGCTGGCCTTTTGCTCACATGTTCTTTCCTGCGTTA
TCCCCTGATTCTGTGGATAACCGTATTACCGCCATGCAT
Features (pLannotate 1.2.2; 20 found; start..end, strand, type, name):
     61..364     +  enhancer       CMV enhancer: human cytomegalovirus immediate early enhancer
    365..568     +  promoter       CMV promoter: human cytomegalovirus (CMV) immediate early promoter
    613..1632    +  CDS            GNB1 (sequence partly withheld): GBB1_BOVIN - Experimental evidence at protein level: Swiss-Prot protein existence level 1. Guanine nucleotide-binding proteins (G proteins) are involved as a modulator or transducer in various transmembrane signaling systems. The beta and gamma chains are required for the GTPase activity, for replacement of GDP by GTP, and for G protein-effector interaction. From Bos taurus (Bovine).
   1693..2427    +  CDS            cp173Venus: circularly permuted form of the Venus yellow fluorescent protein (Nagai et al., 2004) efficient FRET acceptor for CFP
   2443..2655    +  CDS            GNG2 (sequence withheld): GBG2_BOVIN - Experimental evidence at protein level: Swiss-Prot protein existence level 1. Guanine nucleotide-binding proteins (G proteins) are involved as a modulator or transducer in various transmembrane signaling systems. The beta and gamma chains are required for the GTPase activity, for replacement of GDP by GTP, and for G protein-effector interaction. From Bos taurus (Bovine).
   2727..2744    -  promoter       SP6 promoter (fragment): promoter for bacteriophage SP6 RNA polymerase
   2867..3329    +  misc_feature   IRES: internal ribosome entry site (IRES) of the encephalomyocarditis virus (EMCV)
   3424..3579    +  CDS            GNAS_SCHMA (fragment): Experimental evidence at transcript level: Swiss-Prot protein existence level 2. Guanine nucleotide-binding proteins (G proteins) are involved as modulators or transducers in various transmembrane signaling systems. The G(s) protein is involved in hormonal regulation of adenylate cyclase: it activates the cyclase in response to beta- adrenergic stimuli. From Schistosoma mansoni (Blood fluke).
   3724..4416    +  CDS            mTurquoise2: mTurquoise2 is a basic (constitutively fluorescent) cyan fluorescent protein published in 2012, derived from Aequorea victoria. It is reported to be a rapidly-maturing monomer with very low acid sensitivity.
   4459..5166    +  CDS            gpa-12 (fragment): GPA12_CAEEL - Experimental evidence at protein level: Swiss-Prot protein existence level 1. Guanine nucleotide-binding proteins (G proteins) are involved as modulators or transducers in various transmembrane signaling systems (Probable). May play a role in resistance to fungal infection in the epidermis by regulating the up-regulation of several antimicrobial peptides of the NLP and CNC families (PubMed:22470487, PubMed:19380113). Upstream of plc-3, tpa-1 and the p38-like pathway, required for the expression of antimicrobial peptide nlp-29 in the epidermis in response to fungal infection or ph
   5190..5273    +  CDS            large T antigen (fragment): large T antigen from SV40 (simian virus 40)
   5296..5417    +  polyA_signal   SV40 poly(A) signal: SV40 polyadenylation signal
   5451..5879    -  rep_origin     f1 ori (sequence partly withheld): f1 bacteriophage origin of replication; arrow indicates direction of (+) strand synthesis
   5906..6010    +  promoter       AmpR promoter: bla
   6012..6369    +  promoter       SV40 promoter: SV40 enhancer and early promoter
   6404..7198    +  CDS            NeoR/KanR: aminoglycoside phosphotransferase from Tn5; aph(3')-II (or nptII); confers resistance to neomycin, kanamycin, and G418 (Geneticin®)
   7219..7371    +  CDS            ble (fragment): BLE_KLEPN - Experimental evidence at protein level: Swiss-Prot protein existence level 1. Binding protein with a strong affinity to the bleomycin family of antibiotics. Binds to CL990; an antimitotic-antibiotic compound. From Klebsiella pneumoniae.
   7430..7477    +  polyA_signal   HSV TK poly(A) signal: herpes simplex virus thymidine kinase polyadenylation signal (Cole and Stacy, 1985)
   7568..7584    -  polyA_signal   bGH poly(A) signal (fragment): bovine growth hormone polyadenylation signal
   7806..8394    +  rep_origin     ori: high-copy-number ColE1/pMB1/pBR322/pUC origin of replication
