>Addgene plasmid #112930 | G13 sensor (Ga13_2) | addgene full sequence | sequence record 223585 | Addgene NGS Result
TAGTTATTAATAGTAATCAATTACGGGGTCATTAGTTCATAGCCCATATATGGAGTTCCGCGTTACATAA
CTTACGGTAAATGGCCCGCCTGGCTGACCGCCCAACGACCCCCGCCCATTGACGTCAATAATGACGTATG
TTCCCATAGTAACGCCAATAGGGACTTTCCATTGACGTCAATGGGTGGAGTATTTACGGTAAACTGCCCA
CTTGGCAGTACATCAAGTGTATCATATGCCAAGTACGCCCCCTATTGACGTCAATGACGGTAAATGGCCC
GCCTGGCATTATGCCCAGTACATGACCTTATGGGACTTTCCTACTTGGCAGTACATCTACGTATTAGTCA
TCGCTATTACCATGGTGATGCGGTTTTGGCAGTACATCAATGGGCGTGGATAGCGGTTTGACTCACGGGG
ATTTCCAAGTCTCCACCCCATTGACGTCAATGGGAGTTTGTTTTGGCACCAAAATCAACGGGACTTTCCA
AAATGTCGTAACAACTCCGCCCCATTGACGCAAATGGGCGGTAGGCGTGTACGGTGGGAGGTCTATATAA
GCAGAGCTGGTTTAGTGAACCGTCAGATCCGCTAGCGCTACCGGTCGCCACCATGGGG
[1014 nt withheld, positions 619-1632]
GAGGGCAGAGGAAGTCTTCTAACATGCGGTGACGTGGAGGAGAATCCCGGCCCTACCGGTATGGACGGCG
GCGTGCAGCTCGCCGACCACTACCAGCAGAACACCCCCATCGGCGACGGCCCCGTGCTGCTGCCCGACAA
CCACTACCTGAGCTACCAGTCCGCCCTGAGCAAAGACCCCAACGAGAAGCGCGATCACATGGTCCTGCTG
GAGTTCGTGACCGCCGCCGGGATCACTCTCGGCATGGACGAGCTGTACAAGGGTGGCAGCGGTGGCATGG
TGAGCAAGGGCGAGGAGCTGTTCACCGGGGTGGTGCCCATCCTGGTCGAGCTGGACGGCGACGTAAACGG
CCACAAGTTCAGCGTGTCCGGCGAGGGCGAGGGCGATGCCACCTACGGCAAGCTGACCCTGAAGCTGATC
TGCACCACCGGCAAGCTGCCCGTGCCCTGGCCCACCCTCGTGACCACCCTGGGCTACGGCCTGCAGTGCT
TCGCCCGCTACCCCGACCACATGAAGCAGCACGACTTCTTCAAGTCCGCCATGCCCGAAGGCTACGTCCA
GGAGCGCACCATCTTCTTCAAGGACGACGGCAACTACAAGACCCGCGCCGAGGTGAAGTTCGAGGGCGAC
ACCCTGGTGAACCGCATCGAGCTGAAGGGCATCGACTTCAAGGAGGACGGCAACATCCTGGGGCACAAGC
TGGAGTACAACTACAACAGCCACAACGTCTATATCACCGCCGACAAGCAGAAGAACGGCATCAAGGCCAA
CTTCAAGATCCGCCACAACATCGAGTCCGGACTCAGATCT
[213 nt withheld, positions 2443-2655]
TAACCGCGGCGTACGAGGCCTGCATGCTCCGGACCTGCAGGTTCGAAGTCGACAGATCTCAATTGGGGCC
CCTATAGTGTCACCTAAATAATTCCGCCCCCCCCTCTCCCTCCCCCCCCCCTAACGTTACTGGCCGAAGC
CGCTTGGAATAAGGCCGGTGTGCGTTTGTCTATATGTTATTTTCCACCATATTGCCGTCTTTTGGCAATG
TGAGGGCCCGGAAACCTGGCCCTGTCTTCTTGACGAGCATTCCTAGGGGTCTTTCCCCTCTCGCCAAAGG
AATGCAAGGTCTGTTGAATGTCGTGAAGGAAGCAGTTCCTCTGGAAGCTTCTTGAAGACAAACAACGTCT
GTAGCGACCCTTTGCAGGCAGCGGAACCCCCCACCTGGCGACAGGTGCCTCTGCGGCCAAAAGCCACGTG
TATAAGATACACCTGCAAAGGCGGCACAACCCCAGTGCCACGTTGTGAGTTGGATAGTTGTGGAAAGAGT
CAAATGGCTCTCCTCAAGCGTATTCAACAAGGGGCTGAAGGATGCCCAGAAGGTACCCCATTGTATGGGA
TCTGATCTGGGGCCTCGGTGCACATGCTTTACATGTGTTTAGTCGAGGTTAAAAAAACGTCTAGGCCCCC
CGAACCACGGGGACGTGGTTTTCCTTTGAAAAACACGATGATAATATGGCGGACTTCCTGCCGTCGCGGT
CCGTGCTGTCCGTGTGCTTCCCCGGCTGCCTGCTGACGAGTGGCGAGGCCGAGCAGCAACGCAAGTCCAA
GGAGATCGACAAATGCCTGTCTCGGGAAAAGACCTATGTGAAGCGGCTGGTGAAGATCCTGCTGCTGGGC
GCGGGCGAGAGCGGCAAGTCCACCTTCCTGAAGCAGATGCGGATCATCCACGGGCAGGACTTCGACCAGC
GCGCGCGCGAGGAGTTCCGCCCCACCATCTACAGCAACGTGATCAAAGGTATGAGGGTGCTGGTTGATGC
TCGAGAGAAGCTTCATATTCCCTGGGGAGACAACTCAAACCAACAACATGGAGATAAGATGATGTCGTTT
GATACCCGGACCGGTTCTATGGTGAGCAAGGGCGAGGAGCTGTTCACCGGGGTGGTGCCCATCCTGGTCG
AGCTGGACGGCGACGTAAACGGCCACAAGTTCAGCGTGTCCGGCGAGGGCGAGGGCGATGCCACCTACGG
CAAGCTGACCCTGAAGTTCATCTGCACCACCGGCAAGCTGCCCGTGCCCTGGCCCACCCTCGTGACCACC
CTGTCCTGGGGCGTGCAGTGCTTCGCCCGCTACCCCGACCACATGAAGCAGCACGACTTCTTCAAGTCCG
CCATGCCCGAAGGCTACGTCCAGGAGCGCACCATCTTCTTCAAGGACGACGGCAACTACAAGACCCGCGC
CGAGGTGAAGTTCGAGGGCGACACCCTGGTGAACCGCATCGAGCTGAAGGGCATCGACTTCAAGGAGGAC
GGCAACATCCTGGGGCACAAGCTGGAGTACAACTACTTTAGCGACAACGTCTATATCACCGCCGACAAGC
AGAAGAACGGCATCAAGGCCAACTTCAAGATCCGCCACAACATCGAGGACGGCGGCGTGCAGCTCGCCGA
CCACTACCAGCAGAACACCCCCATCGGCGACGGCCCCGTGCTGCTGCCCGACAACCACTACCTGAGCACC
CAGTCCAAGCTGAGCAAAGACCCCAACGAGAAGCGCGATCACATGGTCCTGCTGGAGTTCGTGACCGCCG
CCGGGATCACCGGTGCCCCCATGGCAGCCCAAGGAATGGTGGAAACAAGGGTTTTCTTACAATATCTTCC
TGCTATAAGAGCATTATGGGCAGACAGCGGCATACAGAATGCCTATGACCGGCGTCGAGAATTTCAACTG
GGTGAATCTGTAAAATATTTCCTGGATAACTTGGATAAACTTGGAGAACCAGATTATATTCCATCACAAC
AAGATATTCTGCTTGCCAGAAGACCCACCAAAGGCATCCATGAATACGACTTTGAAATAAAAAATGTTCC
TTTCAAAATGGTTGATGTAGGTGGTCAGAGATCAGAAAGGAAACGTTGGTTTGAATGTTTCGACAGTGTG
ACATCAATACTTTTCCTTGTTTCCTCAAGTGAATTTGACCAGGTGCTTATGGAAGATCGACTGACCAATC
GCCTTACAGAGTCTCTGAACATTTTTGAAACAATCGTCAATAACCGGGTTTTCAGCAATGTCTCCATAAT
TCTGTTCTTAAACAAGACAGACTTGCTTGAGGAGAAGGTGCAAATTGTGAGCATCAAAGACTATTTCCTA
GAATTTGAAGGGGATCCCCACTGCTTAAGAGACGTCCAAAAATTCCTGGTGGAATGTTTCCGGAACAAAC
GCCGGGACCAGCAACAGAAGCCCTTATACCACCACTTCACCACTGCTATCAACACGGAGAACATCCGCCT
TGTTTTCCGTGACGTGAAGGATACTATTCTGCATGACAACCTCAAGCAGCTTATGCTACAGTGATCTAGA
GGGCCGCGACTCTAGATCATAATCAGCCATACCACATTTGTAGAGGTTTTACTTGCTTTAAAAAACCTCC
CACACCTCCCCCTGAACCTGAAACATAAAATGAATGCAATTGTTGTTGTTAACTTGTTTATTGCAGCTTA
TAATGGTTACAAATAAAGCAATAGCATCACAAATTTCACAAATAAAGCATTTTTTTCACTGCATTCTAGT
TGTGGTTTGTCCAAACTCATCAATGTATCTTAAGGCGTAAATTGTAAGCGTTAATATTTTGTTAAAATTC
GCGTTAAATTTTTGTTAAATCAGCTCATTTTTTAACCAATAGGCCGAAATCGGCAAAATCCCTTATAAAT
CAAAAGAATAGACCGAGATAGGGT
[37 nt withheld, positions 5550-5586]
AAAGAACGTGGACTCCAACGTCAAAGG
[49 nt withheld, positions 5614-5662]
T
[91 nt withheld, positions 5664-5754]
G
[124 nt withheld, positions 5756-5879]
CAGGTGGCACTTTTCGGGGAAATGTGCGCGGAACCCCTATTTGTTTATTTTTCTAAATACATTCAAATAT
GTATCCGCTCATGAGACAATAACCCTGATAAATGCTTCAATAATATTGAAAAAGGAAGAGTCCTGAGGCG
GAAAGAACCAGCTGTGGAATGTGTGTCAGTTAGGGTGTGGAAAGTCCCCAGGCTCCCCAGCAGGCAGAAG
TATGCAAAGCATGCATCTCAATTAGTCAGCAACCAGGTGTGGAAAGTCCCCAGGCTCCCCAGCAGGCAGA
AGTATGCAAAGCATGCATCTCAATTAGTCAGCAACCATAGTCCCGCCCCTAACTCCGCCCATCCCGCCCC
TAACTCCGCCCAGTTCCGCCCATTCTCCGCCCCATGGCTGACTAATTTTTTTTATTTATGCAGAGGCCGA
GGCCGCCTCGGCCTCTGAGCTATTCCAGAAGTAGTGAGGAGGCTTTTTTGGAGGCCTAGGCTTTTGCAAA
GATCGATCAAGAGACAGGATGAGGATCGTTTCGCATGATTGAACAAGATGGATTGCACGCAGGTTCTCCG
GCCGCTTGGGTGGAGAGGCTATTCGGCTATGACTGGGCACAACAGACAATCGGCTGCTCTGATGCCGCCG
TGTTCCGGCTGTCAGCGCAGGGGCGCCCGGTTCTTTTTGTCAAGACCGACCTGTCCGGTGCCCTGAATGA
ACTGCAAGACGAGGCAGCGCGGCTATCGTGGCTGGCCACGACGGGCGTTCCTTGCGCAGCTGTGCTCGAC
GTTGTCACTGAAGCGGGAAGGGACTGGCTGCTATTGGGCGAAGTGCCGGGGCAGGATCTCCTGTCATCTC
ACCTTGCTCCTGCCGAGAAAGTATCCATCATGGCTGATGCAATGCGGCGGCTGCATACGCTTGATCCGGC
TACCTGCCCATTCGACCACCAAGCGAAACATCGCATCGAGCGAGCACGTACTCGGATGGAAGCCGGTCTT
GTCGATCAGGATGATCTGGACGAAGAGCATCAGGGGCTCGCGCCAGCCGAACTGTTCGCCAGGCTCAAGG
CGAGCATGCCCGACGGCGAGGATCTCGTCGTGACCCATGGCGATGCCTGCTTGCCGAATATCATGGTGGA
AAATGGCCGCTTTTCTGGATTCATCGACTGTGGCCGGCTGGGTGTGGCGGACCGCTATCAGGACATAGCG
TTGGCTACCCGTGATATTGCTGAAGAGCTTGGCGGCGAATGGGCTGACCGCTTCCTCGTGCTTTACGGTA
TCGCCGCTCCCGATTCGCAGCGCATCGCCTTCTATCGCCTTCTTGACGAGTTCTTCTGAGCGGGACTCTG
GGGTTCGAAATGACCGACCAAGCGACGCCCAACCTGCCATCACGAGATTTCGATTCCACCGCCGCCTTCT
ATGAAAGGTTGGGCTTCGGAATCGTTTTCCGGGACGCCGGCTGGATGATCCTCCAGCGCGGGGATCTCAT
GCTGGAGTTCTTCGCCCACCCTAGGGGGAGGCTAACTGAAACACGGAAGGAGACAATACCGGAAGGAACC
CGCGCTATGACGGCAATAAAAAGACAGAATAAAACGCACGGTGTTGGGTCGTTTGTTCATAAACGCGGGG
TTCGGTCCCAGGGCTGGCACTCTGTCGATACCCCACCGAGACCCCATTGGGGCCAATACGCCCGCGTTTC
TTCCTTTTCCCCACCCCACCCCCCAAGTTCGGGTGAAGGCCCAGGGCTCGCAGCCAACGTCGGGGCGGCA
GGCCCTGCCATAGCCTCAGGTTACTCATATATACTTTAGATTGATTTAAAACTTCATTTTTAATTTAAAA
GGATCTAGGTGAAGATCCTTTTTGATAATCTCATGACCAAAATCCCTTAACGTGAGTTTTCGTTCCACTG
AGCGTCAGACCCCGTAGAAAAGATCAAAGGATCTTCTTGAGATCCTTTTTTTCTGCGCGTAATCTGCTGC
TTGCAAACAAAAAAACCACCGCTACCAGCGGTGGTTTGTTTGCCGGATCAAGAGCTACCAACTCTTTTTC
CGAAGGTAACTGGCTTCAGCAGAGCGCAGATACCAAATACTGTTCTTCTAGTGTAGCCGTAGTTAGGCCA
CCACTTCAAGAACTCTGTAGCACCGCCTACATACCTCGCTCTGCTAATCCTGTTACCAGTGGCTGCTGCC
AGTGGCGATAAGTCGTGTCTTACCGGGTTGGACTCAAGACGATAGTTACCGGATAAGGCGCAGCGGTCGG
GCTGAACGGGGGGTTCGTGCACACAGCCCAGCTTGGAGCGAACGACCTACACCGAACTGAGATACCTACA
GCGTGAGCTATGAGAAAGCGCCACGCTTCCCGAAGGGAGAAAGGCGGACAGGTATCCGGTAAGCGGCAGG
GTCGGAACAGGAGAGCGCACGAGGGAGCTTCCAGGGGGAAACGCCTGGTATCTTTATAGTCCTGTCGGGT
TTCGCCACCTCTGACTTGAGCGTCGATTTTTGTGATGCTCGTCAGGGGGGCGGAGCCTATGGAAAAACGC
CAGCAACGCGGCCTTTTTACGGTTCCTGGCCTTTTGCTGGCCTTTTGCTCACATGTTCTTTCCTGCGTTA
TCCCCTGATTCTGTGGATAACCGTATTACCGCCATGCAT
Features (pLannotate 1.2.2; 20 found; start..end, strand, type, name):
     61..364     +  enhancer       CMV enhancer: human cytomegalovirus immediate early enhancer
    365..568     +  promoter       CMV promoter: human cytomegalovirus (CMV) immediate early promoter
    613..1632    +  CDS            GNB1 (sequence partly withheld): GBB1_BOVIN - Experimental evidence at protein level: Swiss-Prot protein existence level 1. Guanine nucleotide-binding proteins (G proteins) are involved as a modulator or transducer in various transmembrane signaling systems. The beta and gamma chains are required for the GTPase activity, for replacement of GDP by GTP, and for G protein-effector interaction. From Bos taurus (Bovine).
   1693..2427    +  CDS            cp173Venus: circularly permuted form of the Venus yellow fluorescent protein (Nagai et al., 2004) efficient FRET acceptor for CFP
   2443..2655    +  CDS            GNG2 (sequence withheld): GBG2_BOVIN - Experimental evidence at protein level: Swiss-Prot protein existence level 1. Guanine nucleotide-binding proteins (G proteins) are involved as a modulator or transducer in various transmembrane signaling systems. The beta and gamma chains are required for the GTPase activity, for replacement of GDP by GTP, and for G protein-effector interaction. From Bos taurus (Bovine).
   2727..2744    -  promoter       SP6 promoter (fragment): promoter for bacteriophage SP6 RNA polymerase
   2867..3329    +  misc_feature   IRES: internal ribosome entry site (IRES) of the encephalomyocarditis virus (EMCV)
   3424..3579    +  CDS            GNAS_SCHMA (fragment): Experimental evidence at transcript level: Swiss-Prot protein existence level 2. Guanine nucleotide-binding proteins (G proteins) are involved as modulators or transducers in various transmembrane signaling systems. The G(s) protein is involved in hormonal regulation of adenylate cyclase: it activates the cyclase in response to beta- adrenergic stimuli. From Schistosoma mansoni (Blood fluke).
   3724..4416    +  CDS            mTurquoise2: mTurquoise2 is a basic (constitutively fluorescent) cyan fluorescent protein published in 2012, derived from Aequorea victoria. It is reported to be a rapidly-maturing monomer with very low acid sensitivity.
   4459..5166    +  CDS            gpa-12 (fragment): GPA12_CAEEL - Experimental evidence at protein level: Swiss-Prot protein existence level 1. Guanine nucleotide-binding proteins (G proteins) are involved as modulators or transducers in various transmembrane signaling systems (Probable). May play a role in resistance to fungal infection in the epidermis by regulating the up-regulation of several antimicrobial peptides of the NLP and CNC families (PubMed:22470487, PubMed:19380113). Upstream of plc-3, tpa-1 and the p38-like pathway, required for the expression of antimicrobial peptide nlp-29 in the epidermis in response to fungal infection or ph
   5190..5273    +  CDS            large T antigen (fragment): large T antigen from SV40 (simian virus 40)
   5296..5417    +  polyA_signal   SV40 poly(A) signal: SV40 polyadenylation signal
   5451..5879    -  rep_origin     f1 ori (sequence partly withheld): f1 bacteriophage origin of replication; arrow indicates direction of (+) strand synthesis
   5906..6010    +  promoter       AmpR promoter: bla
   6012..6369    +  promoter       SV40 promoter: SV40 enhancer and early promoter
   6404..7198    +  CDS            NeoR/KanR: aminoglycoside phosphotransferase from Tn5; aph(3')-II (or nptII); confers resistance to neomycin, kanamycin, and G418 (Geneticin®)
   7219..7371    +  CDS            ble (fragment): BLE_KLEPN - Experimental evidence at protein level: Swiss-Prot protein existence level 1. Binding protein with a strong affinity to the bleomycin family of antibiotics. Binds to CL990; an antimitotic-antibiotic compound. From Klebsiella pneumoniae.
   7430..7477    +  polyA_signal   HSV TK poly(A) signal: herpes simplex virus thymidine kinase polyadenylation signal (Cole and Stacy, 1985)
   7568..7584    -  polyA_signal   bGH poly(A) signal (fragment): bovine growth hormone polyadenylation signal
   7806..8394    +  rep_origin     ori: high-copy-number ColE1/pMB1/pBR322/pUC origin of replication
