[The description below was written by a language model from this plasmid's Addgene catalogue record and pLannotate feature annotations shown in this document.]
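Description:
G13 sensor (Ga13_2) is a mammalian expression plasmid built on the Clontech pEGFP-C1 backbone that delivers all components of a FRET biosensor for activation of the heterotrimeric G protein G13 from one vector. It is propagated in E. coli at high copy from a ColE1/pUC-type origin and selected with kanamycin. The NeoR/KanR gene sits behind tandem bacterial (AmpR) and SV40 early promoters with an HSV TK polyadenylation signal, so the same marker can also confer G418 resistance in mammalian cells. An f1 origin is also present.

The payload is a single transcription unit of roughly 4.7 kb, driven by the CMV enhancer/promoter and ended by the SV40 poly(A) signal. The first part encodes Gβ1 (GNB1), followed after a short unannotated gap by circularly permuted Venus (cp173Venus) placed just upstream of Gγ2 (GNG2), which is the FRET acceptor fusion. The table does not say how Gβ1 is separated from the Venus-Gγ2 portion. An EMCV IRES then allows translation of a second reading frame in which the cyan donor mTurquoise2 is flanked on both sides by Gα-like segments. The annotation tool matched these only as fragments of distant homologues (a schistosome Gαs and C. elegans gpa-12), which is consistent with the fluorescent protein being inserted internally into Gα13. The Gα13 species and the exact insertion site are not given in the record.

Expressing all three subunits from one plasmid keeps donor and acceptor together in each transfected cell. Activation of G13, for example through a G protein-coupled receptor, is expected to change the distance or orientation between tagged Gα13 and Gβγ, and so the FRET signal. The sensor is intended for measuring Gα13 activation in single living cells.
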