Addgene plasmid #112930: G13 sensor (Ga13_2)
Purpose: A FRET sensor for G13 activation, encoded on a single plasmid.
Depositing lab: Dorus Gadella. Depositing organization: University of Amsterdam. Publication: A FRET-based biosensor for measuring Galpha13 activation in single cells. Mastop M, Reinhard NR, Zuconelli CR, Terwey F, Gadella TWJ Jr, van Unen J, Adjobo-Hermans MJW, Goedhart J. PLoS One. 2018 Mar 5;13(3):e0193705. doi: 10.1371/journal.pone.0193705. eCollection 2018. PubMed 29505611.
Backbone
  Vector backbone: pEGFP-C1
  Backbone manufacturer: Clontech
  Vector type: Mammalian Expression
Growth in bacteria
  Bacterial resistance: Kanamycin, 50 μg/mL
  Growth temperature: 37°C
  Growth strain: DH5alpha
  Copy number: High Copy
Gene/Insert
  Gene/Insert name: G13 sensor
  Species: Synthetic
  Promoter: CMV
  Cloning method: Restriction Enzyme; 5′ cloning site unknown (unknown if destroyed)
Terms and licenses: Academic/Nonprofit Terms; Industry Terms: Not Available to Industry
How to cite: G13 sensor (Ga13_2) was a gift from Dorus Gadella (Addgene plasmid # 112930 ; http://n2t.net/addgene:112930 ; RRID:Addgene_112930)
